Addgene plasmid #106705: gh21
Purpose: expression of gRNA targeting C1GALT1
Depositing lab: Eric-Paul Bennett. Depositing organization: University of Copenhagen. Publication: A validated gRNA library for CRISPR/Cas9 targeting of the human glycosyltransferase genome. Narimatsu Y, Joshi HJ, Zhang Y, Gomes C, Chen YH, Lorenzetti F, Furukawa S, Schjoldager K, Hansen L, Clausen H, Bennett EP, Wandall HH. Glycobiology. 2018 Jan 5. pii: 4791732. doi: 10.1093/glycob/cwx101. PubMed 29315387.
Backbone
  Vector backbone: EPB104
  Backbone manufacturer: Eric-Paul Bennett (Addgene plasmid # 68369)
  Backbone size w/o insert (bp): 2376
  Vector type: Mammalian Expression
Growth in bacteria
  Bacterial resistance: Ampicillin, 100 μg/mL
  Growth temperature: 37°C
  Growth strain: DH5alpha
  Copy number: High Copy
Gene/Insert
  Gene/Insert name: C1GALT1
  gRNA/shRNA sequence: GTAAAGCAGGGCTACATGAG
  Species: H. sapiens (human)
  Entrez Gene: C1GALT1 (a.k.a. C1GALT, T-synthase)
  Cloning method: Restriction Enzyme; 5′ cloning site unknown (unknown if destroyed); 3′ cloning site unknown (unknown if destroyed)
  Sequencing primers: 5′ T7NP
Terms and licenses: Academic/Nonprofit Terms; Industry Terms: Not Available to Industry
How to cite: gh21 was a gift from Eric-Paul Bennett (Addgene plasmid # 106705 ; http://n2t.net/addgene:106705 ; RRID:Addgene_106705)
