[The description below was written by a language model from this plasmid's Addgene catalogue record and pLannotate feature annotations shown in this document.]
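Description:
gh21 is a small mammalian-expression plasmid (about 2.7 kb in the assembled sequence) built on the EPB104 guide RNA backbone. It delivers a single CRISPR guide RNA directed against human C1GALT1, the gene also known as T-synthase. It is propagated in E. coli as a high-copy plasmid through a ColE1/pUC-type origin and is selected with ampicillin via a β-lactamase gene driven by its native bla promoter. The feature table also lists several short fragments: an M13 origin, lacZα, lacI and an RSF origin. These appear to be vestiges of the parental cloning vector rather than functional elements. There is no mammalian selection marker or reporter among the annotated features.

The working cassette consists of a human U6 RNA polymerase III promoter followed, after a short gap, by the Streptococcus pyogenes Cas9 guide RNA scaffold. The gap is where the 20-nucleotide C1GALT1 protospacer would lie, although the spacer itself is not annotated. Transcription from U6 therefore yields a complete single guide RNA. No Cas9 coding sequence is annotated, so the nuclease has to be provided separately, for example from a co-transfected plasmid or a Cas9-expressing cell line. A T7 promoter sits upstream of the U6 promoter, and the record lists a T7-related primer for sequencing the insert. The insert was cloned by restriction enzymes, but the sites used are not recorded.

The plasmid belongs to a validated guide RNA collection covering the human glycosyltransferase genes. Its stated purpose is expression of a gRNA targeting C1GALT1, which makes it suited to knocking out or editing this gene in human cells.
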