Features (pLannotate 1.2.2; 10 found; start..end, strand, type, name):
      3..134     -  rep_origin     M13 ori (fragment): M13 bacteriophage origin of replication; arrow indicates direction of (+) strand synthesis
    155..311     -  CDS            lacZα (fragment): LacZα fragment of β-galactosidase; lacZ fragment
    320..338     +  promoter       T7 promoter: promoter for bacteriophage T7 RNA polymerase
    398..638     +  promoter       U6 promoter: RNA polymerase III promoter for human U6 snRNA
    667..742     +  misc_RNA       gRNA scaffold: guide RNA scaffold for the Streptococcus pyogenes CRISPR/Cas9 system
    789..836     -  CDS            lacI (fragment): lac repressor; lacI; The lac repressor binds to the lac operator to inhibit transcription in E. coli. This inhibition can be relieved by adding lactose or isopropyl-β-D-thiogalactopyranoside (IPTG).
    873..913     -  rep_origin     RSF ori (fragment): Plasmids containing the RSF 1030 origin of replication can be propagated in E. coli cells that contain additional plasmids with compatible origins.
    991..1579    -  rep_origin     ori: high-copy-number ColE1/pMB1/pBR322/pUC origin of replication
   1750..2610    -  CDS            AmpR: β-lactamase; bla; confers resistance to ampicillin, carbenicillin, and related antibiotics
   2611..2715    -  promoter       AmpR promoter: bla
>Addgene plasmid #106705 | gh21 | addgene full sequence | sequence record 220782 | Addgene Assembled Full Sequence
CTAAATTGTAAGCGTTAATATTTTGTTAAAATTCGCGTTAAATTTTTGTTAAATCAGCTCATTTTTTAAC
CAATAGGCCGAAATCGGCAAAATCCCTTATAAATCAAAAGAATAGACCGAGATAGGGTTGAGTGGCCGCT
ACAGGGCGCTCCCATTCGCCATTCAGGCTGCGCAACTGTTGGGAAGGGCGTTTCGGTGCGGGCCTCTTCG
CTATTACGCCAGCTGGCGAAAGGGGGATGTGCTGCAAGGCGATTAAGTTGGGTAACGCCAGGGTTTTCCC
AGTCACGACGTTGTAAAACGACGGCCAGTGAGCGCGACGTAATACGACTCACTATAGGGCGAATTGGCGG
AAGGCCGTCAAGGCCACGTGTCTTGTCCAGAGCTCGATATCGAATTCGAGGGCCTATTTCCCATGATTCC
TTCATATTTGCATATACGATACAAGGCTGTTAGAGAGATAATTGGAATTAATTTGACTGTAAACACAAAG
ATATTAGTACAAAATACGTGACGTAGAAAGTAATAATTTCTTGGGTAGTTTGCAGTTTTAAAATTATGTT
TTAAAATGGACTATCATATGCTTACCGTAACTTGAAAGTATTTCGATTTCTTGGCTTTATATATCTTGTG
GAAAGGACGAAACACCGTAAAGCAGGGCTACATGAGGTTTTAGAGCTAGAAATAGCAAGTTAAAATAAGG
CTAGTCCGTTATCAACTTGAAAAAGTGGCACCGAGTCGGTGCTTTTTTTGGTACCTGGAGCACAAGACTG
GCCTCATGGGCCTTCCGCTCACTGCCCGCTTTCCAGTCGGGAAACCTGTCGTGCCAGCTGCATTAACATG
GTCATAGCTGTTTCCTTGCGTATTGGGCGCTCTCCGCTTCCTCGCTCACTGACTCGCTGCGCTCGGTCGT
TCGGGTAAAGCCTGGGGTGCCTAATGAGCAAAAGGCCAGCAAAAGGCCAGGAACCGTAAAAAGGCCGCGT
TGCTGGCGTTTTTCCATAGGCTCCGCCCCCCTGACGAGCATCACAAAAATCGACGCTCAAGTCAGAGGTG
GCGAAACCCGACAGGACTATAAAGATACCAGGCGTTTCCCCCTGGAAGCTCCCTCGTGCGCTCTCCTGTT
CCGACCCTGCCGCTTACCGGATACCTGTCCGCCTTTCTCCCTTCGGGAAGCGTGGCGCTTTCTCATAGCT
CACGCTGTAGGTATCTCAGTTCGGTGTAGGTCGTTCGCTCCAAGCTGGGCTGTGTGCACGAACCCCCCGT
TCAGCCCGACCGCTGCGCCTTATCCGGTAACTATCGTCTTGAGTCCAACCCGGTAAGACACGACTTATCG
CCACTGGCAGCAGCCACTGGTAACAGGATTAGCAGAGCGAGGTATGTAGGCGGTGCTACAGAGTTCTTGA
AGTGGTGGCCTAACTACGGCTACACTAGAAGAACAGTATTTGGTATCTGCGCTCTGCTGAAGCCAGTTAC
CTTCGGAAAAAGAGTTGGTAGCTCTTGATCCGGCAAACAAACCACCGCTGGTAGCGGTGGTTTTTTTGTT
TGCAAGCAGCAGATTACGCGCAGAAAAAAAGGATCTCAAGAAGATCCTTTGATCTTTTCTACGGGGTCTG
ACGCTCAGTGGAACGAAAACTCACGTTAAGGGATTTTGGTCATGAGATTATCAAAAAGGATCTTCACCTA
GATCCTTTTAAATTAAAAATGAAGTTTTAAATCAATCTAAAGTATATATGAGTAAACTTGGTCTGACAGT
TACCAATGCTTAATCAGTGAGGCACCTATCTCAGCGATCTGTCTATTTCGTTCATCCATAGTTGCCTGAC
TCCCCGTCGTGTAGATAACTACGATACGGGAGGGCTTACCATCTGGCCCCAGTGCTGCAATGATACCGCG
AGAACCACGCTCACCGGCTCCAGATTTATCAGCAATAAACCAGCCAGCCGGAAGGGCCGAGCGCAGAAGT
GGTCCTGCAACTTTATCCGCCTCCATCCAGTCTATTAATTGTTGCCGGGAAGCTAGAGTAAGTAGTTCGC
CAGTTAATAGTTTGCGCAACGTTGTTGCCATTGCTACAGGCATCGTGGTGTCACGCTCGTCGTTTGGTAT
GGCTTCATTCAGCTCCGGTTCCCAACGATCAAGGCGAGTTACATGATCCCCCATGTTGTGCAAAAAAGCG
GTTAGCTCCTTCGGTCCTCCGATCGTTGTCAGAAGTAAGTTGGCCGCAGTGTTATCACTCATGGTTATGG
CAGCACTGCATAATTCTCTTACTGTCATGCCATCCGTAAGATGCTTTTCTGTGACTGGTGAGTACTCAAC
CAAGTCATTCTGAGAATAGTGTATGCGGCGACCGAGTTGCTCTTGCCCGGCGTCAATACGGGATAATACC
GCGCCACATAGCAGAACTTTAAAAGTGCTCATCATTGGAAAACGTTCTTCGGGGCGAAAACTCTCAAGGA
TCTTACCGCTGTTGAGATCCAGTTCGATGTAACCCACTCGTGCACCCAACTGATCTTCAGCATCTTTTAC
TTTCACCAGCGTTTCTGGGTGAGCAAAAACAGGAAGGCAAAATGCCGCAAAAAAGGGAATAAGGGCGACA
CGGAAATGTTGAATACTCATACTCTTCCTTTTTCAATATTATTGAAGCATTTATCAGGGTTATTGTCTCA
TGAGCGGATACATATTTGAATGTATTTAGAAAAATAAACAAATAGGGGTTCCGCGCACATTTCCCCGAAA
AGTGCCAC
