>Addgene plasmid #106705 | gh21 | addgene partial sequence | sequence record 220783 | hU6-F
GGAATTAATTTGACTGTAAACACAAAGATATTAGTACAAAATACGTGACGTAGAAAGTAATAATTTCTTG
GGTAGTTTGCAGTTTTAAAATTATGTTTTAAAATGGACTATCATATGCTTACCGTAACTTGAAAGTATTT
CGATTTCTTGGCTTTATATATCTTGTGGAAAGGACGAAACACCGTAAAGCAGGGCTACATGAGGTTTTAG
AGCTAGAAATAGCAAGTTAAAATAAGGCTAGTCCGTTATCAACTTGAAAAAGTGGCACCGAGTCGGTGCT
TTTTTTGGTACCTGGAGCACAAGACTGGCCTCATGGGCCTTCCGCTCACTGCCCGCTTTCCAGTCGGGAA
ACCTGTCGTGCCAGCTGCATTAACATGGTCATAGCTGTTTCCTTGCGTATTGGGCGCTCTCCGCTTCCTC
GCTCACTGACTCGCTGCGCTCGGTCGTTCGGGTAAAGCCTGGGGTGCCTAATGAGCAAAAGGCCAGCAAA
AGGCCAGGAACCGTAAAAAGGCCGCGTTGCTGGCGTTTTTCCATAGGCTCCGCCCCCCTGACGAGCATCA
CAAAAATCGACGCTCAAGTCAGAGGTGGCGAAACCCGACAGGACTATAAAGATACCAGGCGTTTCCCCCT
GGAAGCTCCCTCGTGCGCTCTCCTGTTCCGACCCTGCCGCTTACCGGATACCTGTCCGCCTTTCTCCCTT
CGGGAAGCGTGGCGCTTTCTCATAGCTCACGCTGTAGGTATCTCAGTTCGGTGTAGGTCGTTCGCTCCAA
GCTGGGCTGTGTGCACGAACCCCCCGTTCAGCCCGACCGCTGCGCCTTATCCGGTAACTATCGTCTTGAG
TCCAACCCGGTAAGACACGACTTATCGCCACTGGCAGCAGCCACTGGTAACAGGATTAGCAGAGCGAGGT
ATGTAGG
